Addgene plasmid #90737: LSM4 D10.3 gRNA
Purpose: 3rd generation lentiviral gRNA plasmid targeting human LSM4
Depositing lab: Iain Cheeseman. Depositing organization: Whitehead Institute for Biomedical Research. Publication: Large-Scale Analysis of CRISPR/Cas9 Cell-Cycle Knockouts Reveals the Diversity of p53-Dependent Responses to Cell-Cycle Defects. McKinley KL, Cheeseman IM. Dev Cell. 2017 Feb 27;40(4):405-420.e2. doi: 10.1016/j.devcel.2017.01.012. Epub 2017 Feb 16. PubMed 28216383.
Backbone
  Vector backbone: pLenti-sgRNA
  Backbone manufacturer: Eric Lander & David Sabatini labs (Addgene plasmid #71409)
  Backbone size w/o insert (bp): 9151
  Vector type: Lentiviral, CRISPR
  Selectable markers: Puromycin
Growth in bacteria
  Bacterial resistance: Ampicillin, 100 μg/mL
  Growth temperature: 37°C
  Growth strain: NEB Stable
  Copy number: Unknown
Gene/Insert
  Gene/Insert name: LSM4 (Guide Designation D10.3) (alt name: pKMKO series)
  gRNA/shRNA sequence: CACCgACCATGTCGATGATCTCGTC
  Species: H. sapiens (human)
  Promoter: U6
  Cloning method: Restriction Enzyme; 5′ cloning site BsmBI (destroyed during cloning); 3′ cloning site BsmBI (destroyed during cloning)
  Sequencing primers: 5′ hU6-F (5'-GAGGGCCTATTTCCCATGATT-3'); 3′ EF1a-R (5'-CACGGCGACTACTGCACTTA-3')
Terms and licenses: Academic/Nonprofit Terms; Industry Terms: Not Available to Industry
Depositor comments: Please note that gRNA target sequence listed is not strictly the 20nt spacer sequence, but also contains the 5' BsmBI overhang. For more information about knockout human cell lines generated using this plasmid, please see http://cellcycleknockouts.wi.mit.edu/ .
How to cite: LSM4 D10.3 gRNA was a gift from Iain Cheeseman (Addgene plasmid # 90737 ; http://n2t.net/addgene:90737 ; RRID:Addgene_90737)
