[The description below was written by a language model from this plasmid's Addgene catalogue record and pLannotate feature annotations shown in this document.]
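Description:
LSM4 D10.3 gRNA is a third-generation lentiviral CRISPR guide plasmid built on the pLenti-sgRNA backbone and designed to target the human LSM4 gene. It is propagated in E. coli through a high-copy ColE1/pUC-type origin with ampicillin resistance (AmpR, β-lactamase), and it also carries an f1 origin and an SV40 origin. The short lac, lacZα, T3 and T7 elements in the annotation are leftovers of the cloning backbone. The catalogue lists the backbone as 9,151 bp without insert, whereas the sequenced record is 7,302 nt. This would fit loss of a stuffer fragment when the guide was inserted, although the record does not explain the difference.

The viral cassette begins with an RSV promoter fused to a truncated HIV-1 5' LTR, which makes genomic RNA production Tat-independent. It continues with the Ψ packaging signal, a gag fragment, the RRE for Rev-dependent nuclear export and a cPPT/CTS, and ends with a self-inactivating ΔU3 3' LTR followed by an SV40 polyadenylation signal. Within this unit, a human U6 RNA polymerase III promoter drives the LSM4 guide, which was cloned as an oligonucleotide duplex between BsmBI sites that were destroyed in the process. The guide is fused to a Streptococcus pyogenes tracrRNA-derived scaffold. Downstream, an EF-1α core promoter expresses puromycin N-acetyltransferase for selection of transduced mammalian cells, with a WPRE to enhance transcript expression.

No Cas9 is annotated, so the nuclease must be supplied separately, for example by a Cas9-expressing cell line. The plasmid belongs to a guide series used for large-scale knockout analysis of cell-cycle genes in human cells.
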