Features (pLannotate 1.2.2; 28 found; start..end, strand, type, name):
      1..26      +  rep_origin     RSF ori (fragment): Plasmids containing the RSF 1030 origin of replication can be propagated in E. coli cells that contain additional plasmids with compatible origins.
     28..120     +  CDS            lacI (fragment): lac repressor; lacI; The lac repressor binds to the lac operator to inhibit transcription in E. coli. This inhibition can be relieved by adding lactose or isopropyl-β-D-thiogalactopyranoside (IPTG).
    133..154     +  protein_bind   CAP binding site: CAP binding activates transcription in the presence of cAMP. E. coli catabolite activator protein
    169..199     +  promoter       lac promoter: promoter for the E. coli lac operon
    207..223     +  protein_bind   lac operator: The lac repressor binds to the lac operator to inhibit transcription in E. coli. This inhibition can be relieved by adding lactose or isopropyl-β-D-thiogalactopyranoside (IPTG). lac repressor encoded by lacI
    268..286     +  promoter       T3 promoter: promoter for bacteriophage T3 RNA polymerase
    314..540     +  promoter       RSV promoter: Rous sarcoma virus enhancer/promoter
    541..721     +  LTR            5' LTR (truncated): truncated 5' long terminal repeat (LTR) from HIV-1
    768..893     +  misc_feature   HIV-1 Ψ: packaging signal of human immunodeficiency virus type 1
    877..1240    +  CDS            HIV-1 gag (fragment): gag protein from human immunodeficiency virus 1; gag
   1386..1619    +  misc_feature   RRE: The Rev response element (RRE) of HIV-1 allows for Rev-dependent mRNA export from the nucleus to the cytoplasm.
   1996..2022    +  CDS            Rev (fragment): human immunodeficiency virus 1 (HIV-1) Rev protein; rev; enhances nuclear export of unspliced and incompletely spliced viral mRNAs
   2026..2266    +  promoter       U6 promoter: RNA polymerase III promoter for human U6 snRNA
   2314..2381    +  misc_RNA       tracrRNA (fragment): trans-activating CRISPR RNA for the Streptococcus pyogenes CRISPR/Cas9 system
   2430..2547    +  misc_feature   cPPT/CTS: central polypurine tract and central termination sequence of HIV-1
   2616..2827    +  promoter       EF-1α core promoter: core promoter for human elongation factor EF-1α
   2853..3452    +  CDS            PuroR (fragment): puromycin N-acetyltransferase; pac from Streptomyces; confers resistance to puromycin
   3468..4056    +  misc_feature   WPRE: woodchuck hepatitis virus posttranscriptional regulatory element
   4107..4126    +  misc_feature   cPPT/CTS (fragment): central polypurine tract and central termination sequence of HIV-1
   4128..4361    +  LTR            3' LTR (ΔU3): self-inactivating 3' long terminal repeat (LTR) from HIV-1
   4439..4560    +  polyA_signal   SV40 poly(A) signal: SV40 polyadenylation signal
   4600..4735    +  rep_origin     SV40 ori: SV40 origin of replication
   4756..4774    -  promoter       T7 promoter: promoter for bacteriophage T7 RNA polymerase
   4782..4937    +  CDS            lacZα (fragment): LacZα fragment of β-galactosidase; lacZ fragment
   4942..5370    +  rep_origin     f1 ori (sequence partly withheld): f1 bacteriophage origin of replication; arrow indicates direction of (+) strand synthesis
   5423..5527    +  promoter       AmpR promoter: bla
   5528..6388    +  CDS            AmpR: β-lactamase; bla; confers resistance to ampicillin, carbenicillin, and related antibiotics
   6559..7147    +  rep_origin     ori: high-copy-number ColE1/pMB1/pBR322/pUC origin of replication
>Addgene plasmid #90737 | LSM4 D10.3 gRNA | addgene full sequence | sequence record 183568 | Addgene NGS Result
CGAGTCAGTGAGCGAGGAAGCGGAAGAGCGCCCAATACGCAAACCGCCTCTCCCCGCGCGTTGGCCGATT
CATTAATGCAGCTGGCACGACAGGTTTCCCGACTGGAAAGCGGGCAGTGAGCGCAACGCAATTAATGTGA
GTTAGCTCACTCATTAGGCACCCCAGGCTTTACACTTTATGCTTCCGGCTCGTATGTTGTGTGGAATTGT
GAGCGGATAACAATTTCACACAGGAAACAGCTATGACCATGATTACGCCAAGCGCGCAATTAACCCTCAC
TAAAGGGAACAAAAGCTGGAGCTGCAAGCTTAATGTAGTCTTATGCAATACTCTTGTAGTCTTGCAACAT
GGTAACGATGAGTTAGCAACATGCCTTACAAGGAGAGAAAAAGCACCGTGCATGCCGATTGGTGGAAGTA
AGGTGGTACGATCGTGCCTTATTAGGAAGGCAACAGACGGGTCTGACATGGATTGGACGAACCACTGAAT
TGCCGCATTGCAGAGATATTGTATTTAAGTGCCTAGCTCGATACATAAACGGGTCTCTCTGGTTAGACCA
GATCTGAGCCTGGGAGCTCTCTGGCTAACTAGGGAACCCACTGCTTAAGCCTCAATAAAGCTTGCCTTGA
GTGCTTCAAGTAGTGTGTGCCCGTCTGTTGTGTGACTCTGGTAACTAGAGATCCCTCAGACCCTTTTAGT
CAGTGTGGAAAATCTCTAGCAGTGGCGCCCGAACAGGGACTTGAAAGCGAAAGGGAAACCAGAGGAGCTC
TCTCGACGCAGGACTCGGCTTGCTGAAGCGCGCACGGCAAGAGGCGAGGGGCGGCGACTGGTGAGTACGC
CAAAAATTTTGACTAGCGGAGGCTAGAAGGAGAGAGATGGGTGCGAGAGCGTCAGTATTAAGCGGGGGAG
AATTAGATCGCGATGGGAAAAAATTCGGTTAAGGCCAGGGGGAAAGAAAAAATATAAATTAAAACATATA
GTATGGGCAAGCAGGGAGCTAGAACGATTCGCAGTTAATCCTGGCCTGTTAGAAACATCAGAAGGCTGTA
GACAAATACTGGGACAGCTACAACCATCCCTTCAGACAGGATCAGAAGAACTTAGATCATTATATAATAC
AGTAGCAACCCTCTATTGTGTGCATCAAAGGATAGAGATAAAAGACACCAAGGAAGCTTTAGACAAGATA
GAGGAAGAGCAAAACAAAAGTAAGACCACCGCACAGCAAGCGGCCGCTGATCTTCAGACCTGGAGGAGGA
GATATGAGGGACAATTGGAGAAGTGAATTATATAAATATAAAGTAGTAAAAATTGAACCATTAGGAGTAG
CACCCACCAAGGCAAAGAGAAGAGTGGTGCAGAGAGAAAAAAGAGCAGTGGGAATAGGAGCTTTGTTCCT
TGGGTTCTTGGGAGCAGCAGGAAGCACTATGGGCGCAGCGTCAATGACGCTGACGGTACAGGCCAGACAA
TTATTGTCTGGTATAGTGCAGCAGCAGAACAATTTGCTGAGGGCTATTGAGGCGCAACAGCATCTGTTGC
AACTCACAGTCTGGGGCATCAAGCAGCTCCAGGCAAGAATCCTGGCTGTGGAAAGATACCTAAAGGATCA
ACAGCTCCTGGGGATTTGGGGTTGCTCTGGAAAACTCATTTGCACCACTGCTGTGCCTTGGAATGCTAGT
TGGAGTAATAAATCTCTGGAACAGATTTGGAATCACACGACCTGGATGGAGTGGGACAGAGAAATTAACA
ATTACACAAGCTTAATACACTCCTTAATTGAAGAATCGCAAAACCAGCAAGAAAAGAATGAACAAGAATT
ATTGGAATTAGATAAATGGGCAAGTTTGTGGAATTGGTTTAACATAACAAATTGGCTGTGGTATATAAAA
TTATTCATAATGATAGTAGGAGGCTTGGTAGGTTTAAGAATAGTTTTTGCTGTACTTTCTATAGTGAATA
GAGTTAGGCAGGGATATTCACCATTATCGTTTCAGACCCACCTCCCAACCCCGAGGGGACCCAGAGAGGG
CCTATTTCCCATGATTCCTTCATATTTGCATATACGATACAAGGCTGTTAGAGAGATAATTAGAATTAAT
TTGACTGTAAACACAAAGATATTAGTACAAAATACGTGACGTAGAAAGTAATAATTTCTTGGGTAGTTTG
CAGTTTTAAAATTATGTTTTAAAATGGACTATCATATGCTTACCGTAACTTGAAAGTATTTCGATTTCTT
GGCTTTATATATCTTGTGGAAAGGACGAAACACCGACCATGTCGATGATCTCGTCGTTTAAGAGCTATGC
TGGAAACAGCATAGCAAGTTTAAATAAGGCTAGTCCGTTATCAACTTGAAAAAGTGGCACCGAGTCGGTG
CTTTTTTTGAATTCTAGATCTTGAGACAAATGGCAGTATTCATCCACAATTTTAAAAGAAAAGGGGGGAT
TGGGGGGTACAGTGCAGGGGAAAGAATAGTAGACATAATAGCAACAGACATACAAACTAAAGAATTACAA
AAACAAATTACAAAAATTCAAAATTTTCGGGTTTATTACAGGGACAGCAGAGATCCACTTTGGCGCCGGC
TCGAGTGGCTCCGGTGCCCGTCAGTGGGCAGAGCGCACATCGCCCACAGTCCCCGAGAAGTTGGGGGGAG
GGGTCGGCAATTGAACCGGTGCCTAGAGAAGGTGGCGCGGGGTAAACTGGGAAAGTGATGTCGTGTACTG
GCTCCGCCTTTTTCCCGAGGGTGGGGGAGAACCGTATATAAGTGCAGTAGTCGCCGTGAACGTTCTTTTT
CGCAACGGGTTTGCCGCCAGAACACAGGTGTCGTGACGCGGGATCCGCCACCATGACCGAGTACAAGCCC
ACGGTGCGCCTCGCCACCCGCGACGACGTCCCCAGGGCCGTACGCACCCTCGCCGCCGCGTTCGCCGACT
ACCCCGCCACGCGCCACACCGTCGATCCGGACCGCCACATCGAGCGGGTCACCGAGCTGCAAGAACTCTT
CCTCACGCGCGTCGGGCTCGACATCGGCAAGGTGTGGGTCGCGGACGACGGCGCCGCGGTGGCGGTCTGG
ACCACGCCGGAGAGCGTCGAAGCGGGGGCGGTGTTCGCCGAGATCGGCCCGCGCATGGCCGAGTTGAGCG
GTTCCCGGCTGGCCGCGCAGCAACAGATGGAAGGCCTCCTGGCGCCGCACCGGCCCAAGGAGCCCGCGTG
GTTCCTGGCCACCGTCGGAGTCTCGCCCGACCACCAGGGCAAGGGTCTGGGCAGCGCCGTCGTGCTCCCC
GGAGTGGAGGCGGCCGAGCGCGCCGGGGTGCCCGCCTTCCTGGAGACCTCCGCGCCCCGCAACCTCCCCT
TCTACGAGCGGCTCGGCTTCACCGTCACCGCCGACGTCGAGGTGCCCGAAGGACCGCGCACCTGGTGCAT
GACCCGCAAGCCCGGTGCCTGAACGCGTTAAGTCGACAATCAACCTCTGGATTACAAAATTTGTGAAAGA
TTGACTGGTATTCTTAACTATGTTGCTCCTTTTACGCTATGTGGATACGCTGCTTTAATGCCTTTGTATC
ATGCTATTGCTTCCCGTATGGCTTTCATTTTCTCCTCCTTGTATAAATCCTGGTTGCTGTCTCTTTATGA
GGAGTTGTGGCCCGTTGTCAGGCAACGTGGCGTGGTGTGCACTGTGTTTGCTGACGCAACCCCCACTGGT
TGGGGCATTGCCACCACCTGTCAGCTCCTTTCCGGGACTTTCGCTTTCCCCCTCCCTATTGCCACGGCGG
AACTCATCGCCGCCTGCCTTGCCCGCTGCTGGACAGGGGCTCGGCTGTTGGGCACTGACAATTCCGTGGT
GTTGTCGGGGAAATCATCGTCCTTTCCTTGGCTGCTCGCCTGTGTTGCCACCTGGATTCTGCGCGGGACG
TCCTTCTGCTACGTCCCTTCGGCCCTCAATCCAGCGGACCTTCCTTCCCGCGGCCTGCTGCCGGCTCTGC
GGCCTCTTCCGCGTCTTCGCCTTCGCCCTCAGACGAGTCGGATCTCCCTTTGGGCCGCCTCCCCGCGTCG
ACTTTAAGACCAATGACTTACAAGGCAGCTGTAGATCTTAGCCACTTTTTAAAAGAAAAGGGGGGACTGG
AAGGGCTAATTCACTCCCAACGAAGACAAGATCTGCTTTTTGCTTGTACTGGGTCTCTCTGGTTAGACCA
GATCTGAGCCTGGGAGCTCTCTGGCTAACTAGGGAACCCACTGCTTAAGCCTCAATAAAGCTTGCCTTGA
GTGCTTCAAGTAGTGTGTGCCCGTCTGTTGTGTGACTCTGGTAACTAGAGATCCCTCAGACCCTTTTAGT
CAGTGTGGAAAATCTCTAGCAGTACGTATAGTAGTTCATGTCATCTTATTATTCAGTATTTATAACTTGC
AAAGAAATGAATATCAGAGAGTGAGAGGAACTTGTTTATTGCAGCTTATAATGGTTACAAATAAAGCAAT
AGCATCACAAATTTCACAAATAAAGCATTTTTTTCACTGCATTCTAGTTGTGGTTTGTCCAAACTCATCA
ATGTATCTTATCATGTCTGGCTCTAGCTATCCCGCCCCTAACTCCGCCCATCCCGCCCCTAACTCCGCCC
AGTTCCGCCCATTCTCCGCCCCATGGCTGACTAATTTTTTTTATTTATGCAGAGGCCGAGGCCGCCTCGG
CCTCTGAGCTATTCCAGAAGTAGTGAGGAGGCTTTTTTGGAGGCCTAGGGACGTACCCAATTCGCCCTAT
AGTGAGTCGTATTACGCGCGCTCACTGGCCGTCGTTTTACAACGTCGTGACTGGGAAAACCCTGGCGTTA
CCCAACTTAATCGCCTTGCAGCACATCCCCCTTTCGCCAGCTGGCGTAATAGCGAAGAGGCCCGCACCGA
TCGCCCTTCCCAACAGTTGCGCAGCCTGAATGGCGAATGGG
[124 nt withheld, positions 4942-5065]
C
[91 nt withheld, positions 5067-5157]
A
[49 nt withheld, positions 5159-5207]
CCTTTGACGTTGGAGTCCACGTTCTTT
[37 nt withheld, positions 5235-5271]
ACCCTATCTCGGTCTATTCTTTTGATTTATAAGGGATTTTGCCGATTTCGGCCTATTGGTTAAAAAATGA
GCTGATTTAACAAAAATTTAACGCGAATTTTAACAAAATATTAACGCTTACAATTTAGGTGGCACTTTTC
GGGGAAATGTGCGCGGAACCCCTATTTGTTTATTTTTCTAAATACATTCAAATATGTATCCGCTCATGAG
ACAATAACCCTGATAAATGCTTCAATAATATTGAAAAAGGAAGAGTATGAGTATTCAACATTTCCGTGTC
GCCCTTATTCCCTTTTTTGCGGCATTTTGCCTTCCTGTTTTTGCTCACCCAGAAACGCTGGTGAAAGTAA
AAGATGCTGAAGATCAGTTGGGTGCACGAGTGGGTTACATCGAACTGGATCTCAACAGCGGTAAGATCCT
TGAGAGTTTTCGCCCCGAAGAACGTTTTCCAATGATGAGCACTTTTAAAGTTCTGCTATGTGGCGCGGTA
TTATCCCGTATTGACGCCGGGCAAGAGCAACTCGGTCGCCGCATACACTATTCTCAGAATGACTTGGTTG
AGTACTCACCAGTCACAGAAAAGCATCTTACGGATGGCATGACAGTAAGAGAATTATGCAGTGCTGCCAT
AACCATGAGTGATAACACTGCGGCCAACTTACTTCTGACAACGATCGGAGGACCGAAGGAGCTAACCGCT
TTTTTGCACAACATGGGGGATCATGTAACTCGCCTTGATCGTTGGGAACCGGAGCTGAATGAAGCCATAC
CAAACGACGAGCGTGACACCACGATGCCTGTAGCAATGGCAACAACGTTGCGCAAACTATTAACTGGCGA
ACTACTTACTCTAGCTTCCCGGCAACAATTAATAGACTGGATGGAGGCGGATAAAGTTGCAGGACCACTT
CTGCGCTCGGCCCTTCCGGCTGGCTGGTTTATTGCTGATAAATCTGGAGCCGGTGAGCGTGGGTCTCGCG
GTATCATTGCAGCACTGGGGCCAGATGGTAAGCCCTCCCGTATCGTAGTTATCTACACGACGGGGAGTCA
GGCAACTATGGATGAACGAAATAGACAGATCGCTGAGATAGGTGCCTCACTGATTAAGCATTGGTAACTG
TCAGACCAAGTTTACTCATATATACTTTAGATTGATTTAAAACTTCATTTTTAATTTAAAAGGATCTAGG
TGAAGATCCTTTTTGATAATCTCATGACCAAAATCCCTTAACGTGAGTTTTCGTTCCACTGAGCGTCAGA
CCCCGTAGAAAAGATCAAAGGATCTTCTTGAGATCCTTTTTTTCTGCGCGTAATCTGCTGCTTGCAAACA
AAAAAACCACCGCTACCAGCGGTGGTTTGTTTGCCGGATCAAGAGCTACCAACTCTTTTTCCGAAGGTAA
CTGGCTTCAGCAGAGCGCAGATACCAAATACTGTTCTTCTAGTGTAGCCGTAGTTAGGCCACCACTTCAA
GAACTCTGTAGCACCGCCTACATACCTCGCTCTGCTAATCCTGTTACCAGTGGCTGCTGCCAGTGGCGAT
AAGTCGTGTCTTACCGGGTTGGACTCAAGACGATAGTTACCGGATAAGGCGCAGCGGTCGGGCTGAACGG
GGGGTTCGTGCACACAGCCCAGCTTGGAGCGAACGACCTACACCGAACTGAGATACCTACAGCGTGAGCT
ATGAGAAAGCGCCACGCTTCCCGAAGGGAGAAAGGCGGACAGGTATCCGGTAAGCGGCAGGGTCGGAACA
GGAGAGCGCACGAGGGAGCTTCCAGGGGGAAACGCCTGGTATCTTTATAGTCCTGTCGGGTTTCGCCACC
TCTGACTTGAGCGTCGATTTTTGTGATGCTCGTCAGGGGGGCGGAGCCTATGGAAAAACGCCAGCAACGC
GGCCTTTTTACGGTTCCTGGCCTTTTGCTGGCCTTTTGCTCACATGTTCTTTCCTGCGTTATCCCCTGAT
TCTGTGGATAACCGTATTACCGCCTTTGAGTGAGCTGATACCGCTCGCCGCAGCCGAACGACCGAGCGCA
G
